Addgene plasmid #183303: CROP_C9_Puro_JAK2
Purpose: All-in-One CRISPRko system with a guide RNA that targets JAK2 gene
Depositing lab: Prashant Mali. Depositing organization: University of California, San Diego (UCSD). Publication: Integrated genome and tissue engineering enables screening of cancer vulnerabilities in physiologically relevant perfusable ex vivo cultures. Hu M, Lei XY, Larson JD, McAlonis M, Ford K, McDonald D, Mach K, Rusert JM, Wechsler-Reya RJ, Mali P. Biomaterials. 2022 Jan;280:121276. doi: 10.1016/j.biomaterials.2021.121276. Epub 2021 Dec 2. PubMed 34890975.
Backbone
  Vector backbone: CROPseq
  Vector type: Lentiviral
Growth in bacteria
  Bacterial resistance: Ampicillin, 100 μg/mL
  Growth temperature: 37°C
  Growth strain: NEB Stable
  Copy number: High Copy
Gene/Insert
  Gene/Insert name: JAK2
  gRNA/shRNA sequence: CTGCCACTGCAATACCAACG
  Species: Synthetic
  Cloning method: Gibson Cloning
Terms and licenses: Academic/Nonprofit Terms; Industry Terms: Not Available to Industry
How to cite: CROP_C9_Puro_JAK2 was a gift from Prashant Mali (Addgene plasmid # 183303 ; http://n2t.net/addgene:183303 ; RRID:Addgene_183303)
