[The description below was written by a language model from this plasmid's Addgene catalogue record and pLannotate feature annotations shown in this document.]
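Description:
CROP_C9_Puro_JAK2 is an all-in-one lentiviral CRISPR knockout plasmid built on the CROPseq backbone, carrying both Streptococcus pyogenes Cas9 and a single guide RNA directed against JAK2. It is propagated in E. coli as a high-copy plasmid through a ColE1/pUC-type origin with ampicillin selection (AmpR). An f1 origin, remnants of a lac cassette, and T3/T7 promoters remain from the parental cloning vector. The viral portion has a third-generation layout: an RSV promoter drives a truncated HIV-1 5' LTR, followed by the Ψ packaging signal with a gag fragment, the Rev response element for nuclear export of the genomic RNA, and the cPPT/CTS. An SV40 poly(A) signal and SV40 origin lie downstream of the 3' LTR.

Within the provirus, an EF-1α core promoter drives the Cas9 open reading frame, followed by a puromycin N-acetyltransferase sequence for selecting transduced mammalian cells. The gap between the two coding regions is not annotated, so the record does not show how they are linked, although the name and layout suggest co-expression from a single transcript. A WPRE downstream enhances expression of this transcript. The human U6 promoter, guide spacer and gRNA scaffold sit after the WPRE, immediately upstream of the truncated 3' LTR. This placement is characteristic of CROPseq designs, in which the guide cassette is copied during reverse transcription and the guide is also carried on the polyadenylated Pol II transcript, allowing readout in single-cell RNA sequencing. The stated purpose is JAK2 knockout, and the associated publication concerns screening of cancer vulnerabilities in perfusable ex vivo cultures.
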