Features (pLannotate 1.2.2; 30 found; start..end, strand, type, name):
     57..75      +  promoter       T3 promoter: promoter for bacteriophage T3 RNA polymerase
    103..329     +  promoter       RSV promoter: Rous sarcoma virus enhancer/promoter
    330..510     +  LTR            5' LTR (truncated): truncated 5' long terminal repeat (LTR) from HIV-1
    557..682     +  misc_feature   HIV-1 Ψ: packaging signal of human immunodeficiency virus type 1
    666..1029    +  CDS            HIV-1 gag (fragment): gag protein from human immunodeficiency virus 1; gag
   1175..1408    +  misc_feature   RRE: The Rev response element (RRE) of HIV-1 allows for Rev-dependent mRNA export from the nucleus to the cytoplasm.
   1818..1935    +  misc_feature   cPPT/CTS: central polypurine tract and central termination sequence of HIV-1
   2001..2067    +  CDS            small t antigen (fragment): SV40 (simian virus 40) small t antigen
   2081..2098    +  CDS            small t antigen (fragment): SV40 (simian virus 40) small t antigen
   2124..2335    +  promoter       EF-1α core promoter: core promoter for human elongation factor EF-1α
   2360..6463    +  CDS            Cas9: Cas9 (Csn1) endonuclease from the Streptococcus pyogenes Type II CRISPR/Cas system generates RNA-guided double strand breaks in DNA
   6602..7201    +  CDS            PuroR (fragment): puromycin N-acetyltransferase; pac from Streptomyces; confers resistance to puromycin
   7217..7805    +  misc_feature   WPRE: woodchuck hepatitis virus posttranscriptional regulatory element
   7801..7911    +  CDS            nef (fragment): NEF_HV1LA - Experimental evidence at protein level: Swiss-Prot protein existence level 1. Extracellular Nef protein targets CD4(+) T-lymphocytes for apoptosis by interacting with CXCR4 surface receptors. From Human immunodeficiency virus type 1 group M subtype B (isolate Lai) (HIV-1).
   7931..7957    +  CDS            Rev (fragment): human immunodeficiency virus 1 (HIV-1) Rev protein; rev; enhances nuclear export of unspliced and incompletely spliced viral mRNAs
   7961..8201    +  promoter       U6 promoter: RNA polymerase III promoter for human U6 snRNA
   8231..8306    +  misc_RNA       gRNA scaffold: guide RNA scaffold for the Streptococcus pyogenes CRISPR/Cas9 system
   8359..8539    +  LTR            5' LTR (truncated): truncated 5' long terminal repeat (LTR) from HIV-1
   8617..8738    +  polyA_signal   SV40 poly(A) signal: SV40 polyadenylation signal
   8778..8913    +  rep_origin     SV40 ori: SV40 origin of replication
   8934..8952    -  promoter       T7 promoter: promoter for bacteriophage T7 RNA polymerase
   8960..9115    +  CDS            lacZα (fragment): LacZα fragment of β-galactosidase; lacZ fragment
   9120..9548    +  rep_origin     f1 ori (sequence partly withheld): f1 bacteriophage origin of replication; arrow indicates direction of (+) strand synthesis
   9601..9705    +  promoter       AmpR promoter: bla
   9706..10566   +  CDS            AmpR: β-lactamase; bla; confers resistance to ampicillin, carbenicillin, and related antibiotics
  10737..11325   +  rep_origin     ori: high-copy-number ColE1/pMB1/pBR322/pUC origin of replication
  11508..11600   +  CDS            lacI (fragment): lac repressor; lacI; The lac repressor binds to the lac operator to inhibit transcription in E. coli. This inhibition can be relieved by adding lactose or isopropyl-β-D-thiogalactopyranoside (IPTG).
  11613..11634   +  protein_bind   CAP binding site: CAP binding activates transcription in the presence of cAMP. E. coli catabolite activator protein
  11649..11679   +  promoter       lac promoter: promoter for the E. coli lac operon
  11683..14      +  protein_bind   lac operator (fragment) (across the origin): The lac repressor binds to the lac operator to inhibit transcription in E. coli. This inhibition can be relieved by adding lactose or isopropyl-β-D-thiogalactopyranoside (IPTG). lac repressor encoded by lacI
>Addgene plasmid #183303 | CROP_C9_Puro_JAK2 | addgene full sequence | sequence record 362640 | Addgene NGS Result
AGCGGATAACAATTTCACACAGGAAACAGCTATGACCATGATTACGCCAAGCGCGCAATTAACCCTCACT
AAAGGGAACAAAAGCTGGAGCTGCAAGCTTAATGTAGTCTTATGCAATACTCTTGTAGTCTTGCAACATG
GTAACGATGAGTTAGCAACATGCCTTACAAGGAGAGAAAAAGCACCGTGCATGCCGATTGGTGGAAGTAA
GGTGGTACGATCGTGCCTTATTAGGAAGGCAACAGACGGGTCTGACATGGATTGGACGAACCACTGAATT
GCCGCATTGCAGAGATATTGTATTTAAGTGCCTAGCTCGATACATAAACGGGTCTCTCTGGTTAGACCAG
ATCTGAGCCTGGGAGCTCTCTGGCTAACTAGGGAACCCACTGCTTAAGCCTCAATAAAGCTTGCCTTGAG
TGCTTCAAGTAGTGTGTGCCCGTCTGTTGTGTGACTCTGGTAACTAGAGATCCCTCAGACCCTTTTAGTC
AGTGTGGAAAATCTCTAGCAGTGGCGCCCGAACAGGGACTTGAAAGCGAAAGGGAAACCAGAGGAGCTCT
CTCGACGCAGGACTCGGCTTGCTGAAGCGCGCACGGCAAGAGGCGAGGGGCGGCGACTGGTGAGTACGCC
AAAAATTTTGACTAGCGGAGGCTAGAAGGAGAGAGATGGGTGCGAGAGCGTCAGTATTAAGCGGGGGAGA
ATTAGATCGCGATGGGAAAAAATTCGGTTAAGGCCAGGGGGAAAGAAAAAATATAAATTAAAACATATAG
TATGGGCAAGCAGGGAGCTAGAACGATTCGCAGTTAATCCTGGCCTGTTAGAAACATCAGAAGGCTGTAG
ACAAATACTGGGACAGCTACAACCATCCCTTCAGACAGGATCAGAAGAACTTAGATCATTATATAATACA
GTAGCAACCCTCTATTGTGTGCATCAAAGGATAGAGATAAAAGACACCAAGGAAGCTTTAGACAAGATAG
AGGAAGAGCAAAACAAAAGTAAGACCACCGCACAGCAAGCGGCCGCTGATCTTCAGACCTGGAGGAGGAG
ATATGAGGGACAATTGGAGAAGTGAATTATATAAATATAAAGTAGTAAAAATTGAACCATTAGGAGTAGC
ACCCACCAAGGCAAAGAGAAGAGTGGTGCAGAGAGAAAAAAGAGCAGTGGGAATAGGAGCTTTGTTCCTT
GGGTTCTTGGGAGCAGCAGGAAGCACTATGGGCGCAGCGTCAATGACGCTGACGGTACAGGCCAGACAAT
TATTGTCTGGTATAGTGCAGCAGCAGAACAATTTGCTGAGGGCTATTGAGGCGCAACAGCATCTGTTGCA
ACTCACAGTCTGGGGCATCAAGCAGCTCCAGGCAAGAATCCTGGCTGTGGAAAGATACCTAAAGGATCAA
CAGCTCCTGGGGATTTGGGGTTGCTCTGGAAAACTCATTTGCACCACTGCTGTGCCTTGGAATGCTAGTT
GGAGTAATAAATCTCTGGAACAGATTTGGAATCACACGACCTGGATGGAGTGGGACAGAGAAATTAACAA
TTACACAAGCTTAATACACTCCTTAATTGAAGAATCGCAAAACCAGCAAGAAAAGAATGAACAAGAATTA
TTGGAATTAGATAAATGGGCAAGTTTGTGGAATTGGTTTAACATAACAAATTGGCTGTGGTATATAAAAT
TATTCATAATGATAGTAGGAGGCTTGGTAGGTTTAAGAATAGTTTTTGCTGTACTTTCTATAGTGAATAG
AGTTAGGCAGGGATATTCACCATTATCGTTTCAGAATCTTGAGACAAATGGCAGTATTCATCCACAATTT
TAAAAGAAAAGGGGGGATTGGGGGGTACAGTGCAGGGGAAAGAATAGTAGACATAATAGCAACAGACATA
CAAACTAAAGAATTACAAAAACAAATTACAAAAATTCAAAATTTTCGGGTTTATTACAGGGACAGCAGAG
ATCCACTTTGGCGCCGGCTCGAGGGGGCCCGGGTGCAAAGATGGATAAAGTTTTAAACAGAGAGGAATCT
TTGCAGCTAATGGACCTTCTAGGTCTTGAAAGGAGTGGGAATTGGCTCCGTAGGTCTTGAAAGGAGTGGG
AATTGGCTCCGGTGCCCGTCAGTGGGCAGAGCGCACATCGCCCACAGTCCCCGAGAAGTTGGGGGGAGGG
GTCGGCAATTGATCCGGTGCCTAGAGAAGGTGGCGCGGGGTAAACTGGGAAAGTGATGTCGTGTACTGGC
TCCGCCTTTTTCCCGAGGGTGGGGGAGAACCGTATATAAGTGCAGTAGTCGCCGTGAACGTTCTTTTTCG
CAACGGGTTTGCCGCCAGAACACAGGACCGGTTCTAGAGCGCTGCCACCATGGACAAGAAGTACAGCATC
GGCCTGGACATCGGCACCAACTCTGTGGGCTGGGCCGTGATCACCGACGAGTACAAGGTGCCCAGCAAGA
AATTCAAGGTGCTGGGCAACACCGACCGGCACAGCATCAAGAAGAACCTGATCGGAGCCCTGCTGTTCGA
CAGCGGCGAAACAGCCGAGGCCACCCGGCTGAAGAGAACCGCCAGAAGAAGATACACCAGACGGAAGAAC
CGGATCTGCTATCTGCAAGAGATCTTCAGCAACGAGATGGCCAAGGTGGACGACAGCTTCTTCCACAGAC
TGGAAGAGTCCTTCCTGGTGGAAGAGGATAAGAAGCACGAGCGGCACCCCATCTTCGGCAACATCGTGGA
CGAGGTGGCCTACCACGAGAAGTACCCCACCATCTACCACCTGAGAAAGAAACTGGTGGACAGCACCGAC
AAGGCCGACCTGCGGCTGATCTATCTGGCCCTGGCCCACATGATCAAGTTCCGGGGCCACTTCCTGATCG
AGGGCGACCTGAACCCCGACAACAGCGACGTGGACAAGCTGTTCATCCAGCTGGTGCAGACCTACAACCA
GCTGTTCGAGGAAAACCCCATCAACGCCAGCGGCGTGGACGCCAAGGCCATCCTGTCTGCCAGACTGAGC
AAGAGCAGACGGCTGGAAAATCTGATCGCCCAGCTGCCCGGCGAGAAGAAGAATGGCCTGTTCGGAAACC
TGATTGCCCTGAGCCTGGGCCTGACCCCCAACTTCAAGAGCAACTTCGACCTGGCCGAGGATGCCAAACT
GCAGCTGAGCAAGGACACCTACGACGACGACCTGGACAACCTGCTGGCCCAGATCGGCGACCAGTACGCC
GACCTGTTTCTGGCCGCCAAGAACCTGTCCGACGCCATCCTGCTGAGCGACATCCTGAGAGTGAACACCG
AGATCACCAAGGCCCCCCTGAGCGCCTCTATGATCAAGAGATACGACGAGCACCACCAGGACCTGACCCT
GCTGAAAGCTCTCGTGCGGCAGCAGCTGCCTGAGAAGTACAAAGAGATTTTCTTCGACCAGAGCAAGAAC
GGCTACGCCGGCTACATTGACGGCGGAGCCAGCCAGGAAGAGTTCTACAAGTTCATCAAGCCCATCCTGG
AAAAGATGGACGGCACCGAGGAACTGCTCGTGAAGCTGAACAGAGAGGACCTGCTGCGGAAGCAGCGGAC
CTTCGACAACGGCAGCATCCCCCACCAGATCCACCTGGGAGAGCTGCACGCCATTCTGCGGCGGCAGGAA
GATTTTTACCCATTCCTGAAGGACAACCGGGAAAAGATCGAGAAGATCCTGACCTTCCGCATCCCCTACT
ACGTGGGCCCTCTGGCCAGGGGAAACAGCAGATTCGCCTGGATGACCAGAAAGAGCGAGGAAACCATCAC
CCCCTGGAACTTCGAGGAAGTGGTGGACAAGGGCGCTTCCGCCCAGAGCTTCATCGAGCGGATGACCAAC
TTCGATAAGAACCTGCCCAACGAGAAGGTGCTGCCCAAGCACAGCCTGCTGTACGAGTACTTCACCGTGT
ATAACGAGCTGACCAAAGTGAAATACGTGACCGAGGGAATGAGAAAGCCCGCCTTCCTGAGCGGCGAGCA
GAAAAAGGCCATCGTGGACCTGCTGTTCAAGACCAACCGGAAAGTGACCGTGAAGCAGCTGAAAGAGGAC
TACTTCAAGAAAATCGAGTGCTTCGACTCCGTGGAAATCTCCGGCGTGGAAGATCGGTTCAACGCCTCCC
TGGGCACATACCACGATCTGCTGAAAATTATCAAGGACAAGGACTTCCTGGACAATGAGGAAAACGAGGA
CATTCTGGAAGATATCGTGCTGACCCTGACACTGTTTGAGGACAGAGAGATGATCGAGGAACGGCTGAAA
ACCTATGCCCACCTGTTCGACGACAAAGTGATGAAGCAGCTGAAGCGGCGGAGATACACCGGCTGGGGCA
GGCTGAGCCGGAAGCTGATCAACGGCATCCGGGACAAGCAGTCCGGCAAGACAATCCTGGATTTCCTGAA
GTCCGACGGCTTCGCCAACAGAAACTTCATGCAGCTGATCCACGACGACAGCCTGACCTTTAAAGAGGAC
ATCCAGAAAGCCCAGGTGTCCGGCCAGGGCGATAGCCTGCACGAGCACATTGCCAATCTGGCCGGCAGCC
CCGCCATTAAGAAGGGCATCCTGCAGACAGTGAAGGTGGTGGACGAGCTCGTGAAAGTGATGGGCCGGCA
CAAGCCCGAGAACATCGTGATCGAAATGGCCAGAGAGAACCAGACCACCCAGAAGGGACAGAAGAACAGC
CGCGAGAGAATGAAGCGGATCGAAGAGGGCATCAAAGAGCTGGGCAGCCAGATCCTGAAAGAACACCCCG
TGGAAAACACCCAGCTGCAGAACGAGAAGCTGTACCTGTACTACCTGCAGAATGGGCGGGATATGTACGT
GGACCAGGAACTGGACATCAACCGGCTGTCCGACTACGATGTGGACCATATCGTGCCTCAGAGCTTTCTG
AAGGACGACTCCATCGACAACAAGGTGCTGACCAGAAGCGACAAGAACCGGGGCAAGAGCGACAACGTGC
CCTCCGAAGAGGTCGTGAAGAAGATGAAGAACTACTGGCGGCAGCTGCTGAACGCCAAGCTGATTACCCA
GAGAAAGTTCGACAATCTGACCAAGGCCGAGAGAGGCGGCCTGAGCGAACTGGATAAGGCCGGCTTCATC
AAGAGACAGCTGGTGGAAACCCGGCAGATCACAAAGCACGTGGCACAGATCCTGGACTCCCGGATGAACA
CTAAGTACGACGAGAATGACAAGCTGATCCGGGAAGTGAAAGTGATCACCCTGAAGTCCAAGCTGGTGTC
CGATTTCCGGAAGGATTTCCAGTTTTACAAAGTGCGCGAGATCAACAACTACCACCACGCCCACGACGCC
TACCTGAACGCCGTCGTGGGAACCGCCCTGATCAAAAAGTACCCTAAGCTGGAAAGCGAGTTCGTGTACG
GCGACTACAAGGTGTACGACGTGCGGAAGATGATCGCCAAGAGCGAGCAGGAAATCGGCAAGGCTACCGC
CAAGTACTTCTTCTACAGCAACATCATGAACTTTTTCAAGACCGAGATTACCCTGGCCAACGGCGAGATC
CGGAAGCGGCCTCTGATCGAGACAAACGGCGAAACCGGGGAGATCGTGTGGGATAAGGGCCGGGATTTTG
CCACCGTGCGGAAAGTGCTGAGCATGCCCCAAGTGAATATCGTGAAAAAGACCGAGGTGCAGACAGGCGG
CTTCAGCAAAGAGTCTATCCTGCCCAAGAGGAACAGCGATAAGCTGATCGCCAGAAAGAAGGACTGGGAC
CCTAAGAAGTACGGCGGCTTCGACAGCCCCACCGTGGCCTATTCTGTGCTGGTGGTGGCCAAAGTGGAAA
AGGGCAAGTCCAAGAAACTGAAGAGTGTGAAAGAGCTGCTGGGGATCACCATCATGGAAAGAAGCAGCTT
CGAGAAGAATCCCATCGACTTTCTGGAAGCCAAGGGCTACAAAGAAGTGAAAAAGGACCTGATCATCAAG
CTGCCTAAGTACTCCCTGTTCGAGCTGGAAAACGGCCGGAAGAGAATGCTGGCCTCTGCCGGCGAACTGC
AGAAGGGAAACGAACTGGCCCTGCCCTCCAAATATGTGAACTTCCTGTACCTGGCCAGCCACTATGAGAA
GCTGAAGGGCTCCCCCGAGGATAATGAGCAGAAACAGCTGTTTGTGGAACAGCACAAGCACTACCTGGAC
GAGATCATCGAGCAGATCAGCGAGTTCTCCAAGAGAGTGATCCTGGCCGACGCTAATCTGGACAAAGTGC
TGTCCGCCTACAACAAGCACCGGGATAAGCCCATCAGAGAGCAGGCCGAGAATATCATCCACCTGTTTAC
CCTGACCAATCTGGGAGCCCCTGCCGCCTTCAAGTACTTTGACACCACCATCGACCGGAAGAGGTACACC
AGCACCAAAGAGGTGCTGGACGCCACCCTGATCCACCAGAGCATCACCGGCCTGTACGAGACACGGATCG
ACCTGTCTCAGCTGGGAGGCGACAAGCGACCTGCCGCCACAAAGAAGGCTGGACAGGCTAAGAAGAAGAA
AGATTACAAAGACGATGACGATAAGGGATCCGGCGCAACAAACTTCTCTCTGCTGAAACAAGCCGGAGAT
GTCGAAGAGAATCCTGGACCGATGACCGAGTACAAGCCCACGGTGCGCCTCGCCACCCGCGACGACGTCC
CCAGGGCCGTACGCACCCTCGCCGCCGCGTTCGCCGACTACCCCGCCACGCGCCACACCGTCGATCCGGA
CCGCCACATCGAGCGGGTCACCGAGCTGCAAGAACTCTTCCTCACGCGCGTCGGGCTCGACATCGGCAAG
GTGTGGGTCGCGGACGACGGCGCCGCCGTGGCGGTCTGGACCACGCCGGAGAGCGTCGAAGCGGGGGCGG
TGTTCGCCGAGATCGGCCCGCGCATGGCCGAGTTGAGCGGTTCCCGGCTGGCCGCGCAGCAACAGATGGA
AGGCCTCCTGGCGCCGCACCGGCCCAAGGAGCCCGCGTGGTTCCTGGCCACCGTCGGAGTCTCGCCCGAC
CACCAGGGCAAGGGTCTGGGCAGCGCCGTCGTGCTCCCCGGAGTGGAGGCGGCCGAGCGCGCCGGGGTGC
CCGCCTTCCTGGAGACCTCCGCGCCCCGCAACCTCCCCTTCTACGAGCGGCTCGGCTTCACCGTCACCGC
CGACGTCGAGGTGCCCGAAGGACCGCGCACCTGGTGCATGACCCGCAAGCCCGGTGCCTGAACGCGTTAA
GTCGACAATCAACCTCTGGATTACAAAATTTGTGAAAGATTGACTGGTATTCTTAACTATGTTGCTCCTT
TTACGCTATGTGGATACGCTGCTTTAATGCCTTTGTATCATGCTATTGCTTCCCGTATGGCTTTCATTTT
CTCCTCCTTGTATAAATCCTGGTTGCTGTCTCTTTATGAGGAGTTGTGGCCCGTTGTCAGGCAACGTGGC
GTGGTGTGCACTGTGTTTGCTGACGCAACCCCCACTGGTTGGGGCATTGCCACCACCTGTCAGCTCCTTT
CCGGGACTTTCGCTTTCCCCCTCCCTATTGCCACGGCGGAACTCATCGCCGCCTGCCTTGCCCGCTGCTG
GACAGGGGCTCGGCTGTTGGGCACTGACAATTCCGTGGTGTTGTCGGGGAAATCATCGTCCTTTCCTTGG
CTGCTCGCCTGTGTTGCCACCTGGATTCTGCGCGGGACGTCCTTCTGCTACGTCCCTTCGGCCCTCAATC
CAGCGGACCTTCCTTCCCGCGGCCTGCTGCCGGCTCTGCGGCCTCTTCCGCGTCTTCGCCTTCGCCCTCA
GACGAGTCGGATCTCCCTTTGGGCCGCCTCCCCGCGTCGACTTTAAGACCAATGACTTACAAGGCAGCTG
TAGATCTTAGCCACTTTTTAAAAGAAAAGGGGGGACTGGAAGGGCTAATTCACTCCCAACGAAGACAAGA
TTTCACCATTATCGTTTCAGACCCACCTCCCAACCCCGAGGGGACCCAGAGAGGGCCTATTTCCCATGAT
TCCTTCATATTTGCATATACGATACAAGGCTGTTAGAGAGATAATTAGAATTAATTTGACTGTAAACACA
AAGATATTAGTACAAAATACGTGACGTAGAAAGTAATAATTTCTTGGGTAGTTTGCAGTTTTAAAATTAT
GTTTTAAAATGGACTATCATATGCTTACCGTAACTTGAAAGTATTTCGATTTCTTGGCTTTATATATCTT
GTGGAAAGGACGAAACACCGCTGCCACTGCAATACCAACGGTTTTAGAGCTAGAAATAGCAAGTTAAAAT
AAGGCTAGTCCGTTATCAACTTGAAAAAGTGGCACCGAGTCGGTGCTTTTTTAAGCTTGGCGTAACTAGA
TCTTGAGACACTGCTTTTTGCTTGTACTGGGTCTCTCTGGTTAGACCAGATCTGAGCCTGGGAGCTCTCT
GGCTAACTAGGGAACCCACTGCTTAAGCCTCAATAAAGCTTGCCTTGAGTGCTTCAAGTAGTGTGTGCCC
GTCTGTTGTGTGACTCTGGTAACTAGAGATCCCTCAGACCCTTTTAGTCAGTGTGGAAAATCTCTAGCAG
TACGTATAGTAGTTCATGTCATCTTATTATTCAGTATTTATAACTTGCAAAGAAATGAATATCAGAGAGT
GAGAGGAACTTGTTTATTGCAGCTTATAATGGTTACAAATAAAGCAATAGCATCACAAATTTCACAAATA
AAGCATTTTTTTCACTGCATTCTAGTTGTGGTTTGTCCAAACTCATCAATGTATCTTATCATGTCTGGCT
CTAGCTATCCCGCCCCTAACTCCGCCCATCCCGCCCCTAACTCCGCCCAGTTCCGCCCATTCTCCGCCCC
ATGGCTGACTAATTTTTTTTATTTATGCAGAGGCCGAGGCCGCCTCGGCCTCTGAGCTATTCCAGAAGTA
GTGAGGAGGCTTTTTTGGAGGCCTAGGGACGTACCCAATTCGCCCTATAGTGAGTCGTATTACGCGCGCT
CACTGGCCGTCGTTTTACAACGTCGTGACTGGGAAAACCCTGGCGTTACCCAACTTAATCGCCTTGCAGC
ACATCCCCCTTTCGCCAGCTGGCGTAATAGCGAAGAGGCCCGCACCGATCGCCCTTCCCAACAGTTGCGC
AGCCTGAATGGCGAATGGG
[124 nt withheld, positions 9120-9243]
C
[91 nt withheld, positions 9245-9335]
A
[49 nt withheld, positions 9337-9385]
CCTTTGACGTTGGAGTCCACGTTCTTT
[37 nt withheld, positions 9413-9449]
ACCCTATCTCGGTCTATTCTTTTGATTTATAAGGGATTTTGCCGATTTCGGCCTATTGGTTAAAAAATGA
GCTGATTTAACAAAAATTTAACGCGAATTTTAACAAAATATTAACGCTTACAATTTAGGTGGCACTTTTC
GGGGAAATGTGCGCGGAACCCCTATTTGTTTATTTTTCTAAATACATTCAAATATGTATCCGCTCATGAG
ACAATAACCCTGATAAATGCTTCAATAATATTGAAAAAGGAAGAGTATGAGTATTCAACATTTCCGTGTC
GCCCTTATTCCCTTTTTTGCGGCATTTTGCCTTCCTGTTTTTGCTCACCCAGAAACGCTGGTGAAAGTAA
AAGATGCTGAAGATCAGTTGGGTGCACGAGTGGGTTACATCGAACTGGATCTCAACAGCGGTAAGATCCT
TGAGAGTTTTCGCCCCGAAGAACGTTTTCCAATGATGAGCACTTTTAAAGTTCTGCTATGTGGCGCGGTA
TTATCCCGTATTGACGCCGGGCAAGAGCAACTCGGTCGCCGCATACACTATTCTCAGAATGACTTGGTTG
AGTACTCACCAGTCACAGAAAAGCATCTTACGGATGGCATGACAGTAAGAGAATTATGCAGTGCTGCCAT
AACCATGAGTGATAACACTGCGGCCAACTTACTTCTGACAACGATCGGAGGACCGAAGGAGCTAACCGCT
TTTTTGCACAACATGGGGGATCATGTAACTCGCCTTGATCGTTGGGAACCGGAGCTGAATGAAGCCATAC
CAAACGACGAGCGTGACACCACGATGCCTGTAGCAATGGCAACAACGTTGCGCAAACTATTAACTGGCGA
ACTACTTACTCTAGCTTCCCGGCAACAATTAATAGACTGGATGGAGGCGGATAAAGTTGCAGGACCACTT
CTGCGCTCGGCCCTTCCGGCTGGCTGGTTTATTGCTGATAAATCTGGAGCCGGTGAGCGTGGGTCTCGCG
GTATCATTGCAGCACTGGGGCCAGATGGTAAGCCCTCCCGTATCGTAGTTATCTACACGACGGGGAGTCA
GGCAACTATGGATGAACGAAATAGACAGATCGCTGAGATAGGTGCCTCACTGATTAAGCATTGGTAACTG
TCAGACCAAGTTTACTCATATATACTTTAGATTGATTTAAAACTTCATTTTTAATTTAAAAGGATCTAGG
TGAAGATCCTTTTTGATAATCTCATGACCAAAATCCCTTAACGTGAGTTTTCGTTCCACTGAGCGTCAGA
CCCCGTAGAAAAGATCAAAGGATCTTCTTGAGATCCTTTTTTTCTGCGCGTAATCTGCTGCTTGCAAACA
AAAAAACCACCGCTACCAGCGGTGGTTTGTTTGCCGGATCAAGAGCTACCAACTCTTTTTCCGAAGGTAA
CTGGCTTCAGCAGAGCGCAGATACCAAATACTGTTCTTCTAGTGTAGCCGTAGTTAGGCCACCACTTCAA
GAACTCTGTAGCACCGCCTACATACCTCGCTCTGCTAATCCTGTTACCAGTGGCTGCTGCCAGTGGCGAT
AAGTCGTGTCTTACCGGGTTGGACTCAAGACGATAGTTACCGGATAAGGCGCAGCGGTCGGGCTGAACGG
GGGGTTCGTGCACACAGCCCAGCTTGGAGCGAACGACCTACACCGAACTGAGATACCTACAGCGTGAGCT
ATGAGAAAGCGCCACGCTTCCCGAAGGGAGAAAGGCGGACAGGTATCCGGTAAGCGGCAGGGTCGGAACA
GGAGAGCGCACGAGGGAGCTTCCAGGGGGAAACGCCTGGTATCTTTATAGTCCTGTCGGGTTTCGCCACC
TCTGACTTGAGCGTCGATTTTTGTGATGCTCGTCAGGGGGGCGGAGCCTATGGAAAAACGCCAGCAACGC
GGCCTTTTTACGGTTCCTGGCCTTTTGCTGGCCTTTTGCTCACATGTTCTTTCCTGCGTTATCCCCTGAT
TCTGTGGATAACCGTATTACCGCCTTTGAGTGAGCTGATACCGCTCGCCGCAGCCGAACGACCGAGCGCA
GCGAGTCAGTGAGCGAGGAAGCGGAAGAGCGCCCAATACGCAAACCGCCTCTCCCCGCGCGTTGGCCGAT
TCATTAATGCAGCTGGCACGACAGGTTTCCCGACTGGAAAGCGGGCAGTGAGCGCAACGCAATTAATGTG
AGTTAGCTCACTCATTAGGCACCCCAGGCTTTACACTTTATGCTTCCGGCTCGTATGTTGTGTGGAATTG
TG
